Addgene plasmid #56118: FusionRed-Fibrillarin-7
Purpose: Localization: Nucleoli, Excitation: 580, Emission: 608
Depositing lab: Michael Davidson. Depositing organization: Florida State University, Tallahassee. Publication: A monomeric red fluorescent protein with low cytotoxicity. Shemiakina II, Ermakova GV, Cranfill PJ, Baird MA, Evans RA, Souslova EA, Staroverov DB, Gorokhovatsky AY, Putintseva EV, Gorodnicheva TV, Chepurnykh TV, Strukova L, Lukyanov S, Zaraisky AG, Davidson MW, Chudakov DM, Shcherbo D. Nat Commun. 2012;3:1204. doi: 10.1038/ncomms2208. PubMed 23149748.
Backbone
  Vector backbone: FusionRed
  Backbone size w/o insert (bp): 4750
  Vector type: Mammalian Expression
  Selectable markers: Neomycin (select with G418)
Growth in bacteria
  Bacterial resistance: Kanamycin, 50 μg/mL
  Growth temperature: 37°C
  Growth strain: DH5alpha
  Copy number: High Copy
Gene/Insert
  Gene/Insert name: Fibrillarin (alt name: NM_001436.3)
  Species: H. sapiens (human)
  Mutation: R36Q, S66F
  Entrez Gene: FBL (a.k.a. FIB, FLRN, Nop1, RNU3IP1)
  Promoter: CMV
  Tag / fusion protein: FusionRed
  Cloning method: Unknown
  Sequencing primers: 5′ CMV-F; 3′ SV40pA-R
Terms and licenses: Academic/Nonprofit Terms; Industry Terms
Depositor comments: mKate2.7C = FusionRed. Excitation = 580; Emission = 608
How to cite: FusionRed-Fibrillarin-7 was a gift from Michael Davidson (Addgene plasmid # 56118 ; http://n2t.net/addgene:56118 ; RRID:Addgene_56118)
