[The description below was written by a language model from this plasmid's Addgene catalogue record.]
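Description:
FusionRed-Fibrillarin-7 is a mammalian expression plasmid that produces human fibrillarin (FBL) fused to the monomeric red fluorescent protein FusionRed, serving as a marker for nucleoli in fluorescence imaging. It is built on a FusionRed vector backbone of about 4.75 kb (without insert), is maintained in E. coli as a high-copy plasmid under kanamycin selection, and carries a neomycin resistance marker that allows G418 selection of transfected mammalian cells. No feature table accompanies the record, so the origins of replication and the promoter arrangement driving the resistance marker are not stated. A sequencing primer directed at an SV40 polyadenylation signal suggests that such a signal lies downstream of the expression cassette.

Expression of the fusion is driven by the CMV promoter, a strong constitutive promoter in most mammalian cell lines. The fibrillarin coding sequence corresponds to the human reference transcript but carries two recorded amino-acid substitutions, R36Q and S66F; the record does not comment on their origin or functional consequence. Fibrillarin is a nucleolar methyltransferase component of box C/D snoRNPs, so the fusion concentrates in nucleoli and labels them in red. FusionRed, noted by the depositor as equivalent to mKate2.7C, has an excitation peak at 580 nm and an emission peak at 608 nm, and was developed as a monomeric, low-cytotoxicity tag suited to fusion proteins. The record does not explicitly state the orientation of the tag relative to fibrillarin, the meaning of the "7" in the name, or the cloning method. Typical use is transient or stable transfection to visualise nucleolar morphology and dynamics, or as a red nucleolar reference in multicolour imaging.
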