>Addgene plasmid #56118 | FusionRed-Fibrillarin-7 | addgene partial sequence | sequence record 119828 | BFP-F 5'-CCTTCACCGAGACGCTGTA-3'
TGGCCCTGAAGCTCGTGGGCGGGGGCCACCTGATCTGCAACCTTGAGACCACATACAGATCCAAGAAACC
CGCTACGAACCTCAAGATGCCCGGCGTCTACAACGTGGACCACAGACTGGAAAGAATCAAGGAGGCCGAC
GATGAGACCTACGTCGAGCAGCACGAGGTGGCTGTGGCCAGATACTCTACTGGTGGCGCTGGTGATGGAG
GTAAAGGTGGAGGAGGTTCCGGACTCAGATCTCGAGCCATGAAGCCAGGATTCAGTCCCCGTGGGGGTGG
CTTTGGCGGCCGAGGGGGCTTTGGTGACCGTGGTGGTCGTGGAGGCCGAGGGGGCTTTGGCGGGGGCCGA
GGCCAAGGCGGAGGCTTTAGAGGTCGTGGACGAGGAGGAGGTGGAGGCGGCGGCGGCGGTGGAGGAGGAG
GAAGAGGTGGTGGAGGCTTCCATTTTGGTGGCAACCGGGGTCGTGGTCGGGGAGGAAAAAGAGGAAACCA
GTCGGGGAAGAATGTGATGGTGGAGCCGCATCGGCATGAGGGTGTCTTCATTTGTCGGGGAAAGGAAGAT
GCACTGGTCACCAAGAACCTGGTCCCTGGGGAATCAGTTTATGGAGAGAAGAGAGTCTCGATTTCGGAAG
GAGATGACAAAATTGAGTACCGAGCCTGGAACCCCTTCCGCTCCAAGCTTGCAGCAGCAATCCTGGGTGG
TGTGGACCAGATCCACATCAAACCGGGGGCTAAGGTTCTCTACCTCGGGGCTGCCTCGGGCACCACGGTC
TCCCATGTCTC
