>Addgene plasmid #56118 | FusionRed-Fibrillarin-7 | depositor partial sequence | sequence record 119832 | Insert sequence
TGACGTCAGATCCGCTAGCGCTACCGGTCGCCACCATGGTGAGCGAGCTGATTAAGGAGAACATGCCCAT
GAAGCTGTACATGGAGGGCACCGTGAACAACCACCACTTCAAGTGCACATCCGAGGGCGAAGGCAAGCCC
TACGAGGGCACCCAGACCATGAGAATCAAGGTCGTCGAGGGCGGCCCTCTCCCCTTCGCCTTCGACATCC
TGGCTACCAGCTTCATGTACGGCAGCAGAACCTTCATCAAGCACCCTCCGGGCATCCCCGACTTCTTTAA
GCAGTCCTTCCCTGAGGGCTTCACATGGGAGAGAGTCACCACATACGAAGACGGGGGCGTGCTGACCGCT
ACCCAGGACACCAGCCTCCAGGACGGCTGCCTCATCTACAACGTCAAGGTTAGAGGGGTGAACTTCCCAG
CCAACGGCCCTGTGATGCAGAAGAAAACACTCGGCTGGGAGGCCTCCACCGAGACGATGTACCCCGCTGA
CGGCGGCCTGGAAGGCGCATGTGACATGGCCCTGAAGCTCGTGGGCGGGGGCCACCTGATCTGCAACCTT
GAGACCACATACAGATCCAAGAAACCCGCTACGAACCTCAAGATGCCCGGCGTCTACAACGTGGACCACA
GACTGGAAAGAATCAAGGAGGCCGACGATGAGACCTACGTCGAGCAGCACGAGGTGGCTGTGGCCAGATA
CTCTACTGGTGGCGCTGGTGATGGAGGTAAAGGTGGAGGAGGTTCCGGACTCAGATCTCGAGCCATGAAG
CCAGGATTCAGTCCCCGTGGGGGTGGCTTTGGCGGCCGAGGGGGCTTTGGTGACCGTGGTGGTCGTGGAG
GCCGAGGGGGCTTTGGCGGGGGCCGAGGCCAAGGCGGAGGCTTTAGAGGTCGTGGACGAGGAGGAGGTGG
AGGCGGCGGCGGCGGTGGAGGAGGAGGAAGAGGTGGTGGAGGCTTCCATTTTGGTGGCAACCGGGGTCGT
GGTCGGGGAGGAAAAAGAGGAAACCAGTCGGGGAAGAATGTGATGGTGGAGCCGCATCGGCATGAGGGTG
TCTTCATTTGTCGGGGAAAGGAAGATGCACTGGTCACCAAGAACCTGGTCCCTGGGGAATCAGTTTATGG
AGAGAAGAGAGTCTCGATTTCGGAAGGAGATGACAAAATTGAGTACCGAGCCTGGAACCCCTTCCGCTCC
AAGCTTGCAGCAGCAATCCTGGGTGGTGTGGACCAGATCCACATCAAACCGGGGGCTAAGGTTCTCTACC
TCGGGGCTGCCTCGGGCACCACGGTCTCCCATGTCTCTGACATCGTTGGTCCGGATGGTCTAGTCTATGC
AGTCGAGTTCTCCCACCGCTCTGGCCGTGACCTCATTAACTTGGCCAAGAAGAGGACCAACATCATTCCT
GTGATCGAGGATGCTCGACACCCACACAAATACCGCATGCTCATCGCAATGGTGGATGTGATCTTTGCTG
ATGTGGCCCAGCCAGACCAGACCCGGATTGTGGCCCTGAATGCCCACACCTTCCTGCGTAATGGAGGACA
CTTTGTGATTTCCATTAAGGCCAACTGCATTGACTCCACAGCCTCAGCCGAGGCCGTGTTTGCCTCCGAA
GTGAAAAAGATGCAACAGGAGAACATGAAGCCGCAGGAGCAGTTGACCCTTGAGCCATATGAAAGAGACC
ATGCCGTGGTCGTGGGAGTGTACAGGCCACCCCCCAAGGTGAAGAACTGAGGATCCACCGGATCTAGATA
ACTGATCATAATCAGCCATACCACA
